Addgene plasmid #77550: ATR gRNA (BRDN0001145195)
Purpose: 3rd generation lentiviral gRNA plasmid targeting human ATR
Depositing lab: John Doench & David Root. Depositing organization: Broad Institute. Publication: Optimized sgRNA design to maximize activity and minimize off-target effects of CRISPR-Cas9. Doench JG, Fusi N, Sullender M, Hegde M, Vaimberg EW, Donovan KF, Smith I, Tothova Z, Wilen C, Orchard R, Virgin HW, Listgarten J, Root DE. Nat Biotechnol. 2016 Jan 18. doi: 10.1038/nbt.3437. PubMed 26780180.
Backbone
  Vector backbone: lentiGuide-Puro
  Backbone manufacturer: Zhang Lab (Addgene plasmid # 52963)
  Vector type: Mammalian Expression, Lentiviral, CRISPR
  Selectable markers: Puromycin
Growth in bacteria
  Bacterial resistance: Ampicillin, 100 μg/mL
  Growth temperature: 37°C
  Growth strain: DH5alpha
  Copy number: High Copy
Gene/Insert
  Gene/Insert name: ATR (alt names: ATR; NM_001184.3)
  gRNA/shRNA sequence: GCCCAGGTCACCAATTGTGG
  Species: H. sapiens (human)
  Entrez Gene: ATR (a.k.a. FCTCS, FRP1, MEC1, SCKL, SCKL1)
  Promoter: hU6
  Cloning method: Unknown
  Sequencing primers: 5′ U6-F; 3′ pS2-R
Terms and licenses: Academic/Nonprofit Terms; Industry Terms: Not Available to Industry
Depositor comments: The gRNA was designed to target the following Genbank reference sequence(s): NM_001184.3. Note that this plasmid does NOT contain Cas9. It should be used in conjunction with lentiCas9-Blast (Addgene #52962) or otherwise with cell lines already expressing Cas9. Browse the full kinome gRNA library at http://www.addgene.org/pooled-library/broadgpp-human-kinome/ or visit http://www.broadinstitute.org/rnai/public/ for detailed protocols and information.
How to cite: ATR gRNA (BRDN0001145195) was a gift from John Doench & David Root (Addgene plasmid # 77550 ; http://n2t.net/addgene:77550 ; RRID:Addgene_77550)
