[The description below was written by a language model from this plasmid's Addgene catalogue record and pLannotate feature annotations shown in this document.]
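Description:
ATR gRNA (BRDN0001145195) is a third-generation lentiviral transfer plasmid built on the lentiGuide-Puro backbone. It delivers a single CRISPR guide RNA directed against the human ATR gene, designed against the reference transcript NM_001184.3. It is maintained in E. coli through a high-copy ColE1/pUC-type origin with ampicillin selection (β-lactamase). The backbone also retains an f1 origin, an SV40 origin and poly(A) signal, and remnants of lac and T7/T3 cloning elements.

The viral cassette is driven by an RSV promoter fused to a truncated HIV-1 5' LTR, which makes genomic RNA production Tat-independent. This is followed by the Ψ packaging signal with a partial gag sequence, the Rev response element for Rev-dependent nuclear export, and a central polypurine tract. Within this unit, a human U6 RNA polymerase III promoter transcribes the ATR-specific spacer joined to the Streptococcus pyogenes Cas9 guide scaffold. A separate EF-1α core promoter with its intron A drives puromycin N-acetyltransferase, so transduced mammalian cells can be selected with puromycin. A WPRE downstream enhances transcript expression, and the ΔU3 3' LTR makes the integrated provirus self-inactivating.

The plasmid does not encode Cas9, so it must be paired with a separate Cas9 vector or used in cells that already express the nuclease. It comes from a human kinome guide collection built with optimized sgRNA design rules, and it is suited to knocking out ATR in human cells by stable lentiviral transduction.
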