Features (pLannotate 1.2.2; 29 found; start..end, strand, type, name):
     14..80      +  CDS            small t antigen (fragment): SV40 (simian virus 40) small t antigen
    106..317     +  promoter       EF-1α core promoter: core promoter for human elongation factor EF-1α
    318..1256    +  intron         EF-1α intron A: intron upstream of the start codon of human EF-1α
   1278..1877    +  CDS            PuroR (fragment): puromycin N-acetyltransferase; pac from Streptomyces; confers resistance to puromycin
   1893..2481    +  misc_feature   WPRE: woodchuck hepatitis virus posttranscriptional regulatory element
   2532..2551    +  misc_feature   cPPT/CTS (fragment): central polypurine tract and central termination sequence of HIV-1
   2553..2786    +  LTR            3' LTR (ΔU3): self-inactivating 3' long terminal repeat (LTR) from HIV-1
   2864..2985    +  polyA_signal   SV40 poly(A) signal: SV40 polyadenylation signal
   3025..3160    +  rep_origin     SV40 ori: SV40 origin of replication
   3181..3199    -  promoter       T7 promoter: promoter for bacteriophage T7 RNA polymerase
   3207..3362    +  CDS            lacZα (fragment): LacZα fragment of β-galactosidase; lacZ fragment
   3367..3795    +  rep_origin     f1 ori (sequence partly withheld): f1 bacteriophage origin of replication; arrow indicates direction of (+) strand synthesis
   3848..3952    +  promoter       AmpR promoter: bla
   3953..4813    +  CDS            AmpR: β-lactamase; bla; confers resistance to ampicillin, carbenicillin, and related antibiotics
   4984..5572    +  rep_origin     ori: high-copy-number ColE1/pMB1/pBR322/pUC origin of replication
   5755..5847    +  CDS            lacI (fragment): lac repressor; lacI; The lac repressor binds to the lac operator to inhibit transcription in E. coli. This inhibition can be relieved by adding lactose or isopropyl-β-D-thiogalactopyranoside (IPTG).
   5860..5881    +  protein_bind   CAP binding site: CAP binding activates transcription in the presence of cAMP. E. coli catabolite activator protein
   5896..5926    +  promoter       lac promoter: promoter for the E. coli lac operon
   5934..5950    +  protein_bind   lac operator: The lac repressor binds to the lac operator to inhibit transcription in E. coli. This inhibition can be relieved by adding lactose or isopropyl-β-D-thiogalactopyranoside (IPTG). lac repressor encoded by lacI
   5995..6013    +  promoter       T3 promoter: promoter for bacteriophage T3 RNA polymerase
   6041..6267    +  promoter       RSV promoter: Rous sarcoma virus enhancer/promoter
   6268..6448    +  LTR            5' LTR (truncated): truncated 5' long terminal repeat (LTR) from HIV-1
   6495..6620    +  misc_feature   HIV-1 Ψ: packaging signal of human immunodeficiency virus type 1
   6604..6967    +  CDS            HIV-1 gag (fragment): gag protein from human immunodeficiency virus 1; gag
   7113..7346    +  misc_feature   RRE: The Rev response element (RRE) of HIV-1 allows for Rev-dependent mRNA export from the nucleus to the cytoplasm.
   7723..7749    +  CDS            Rev (fragment): human immunodeficiency virus 1 (HIV-1) Rev protein; rev; enhances nuclear export of unspliced and incompletely spliced viral mRNAs
   7753..7993    +  promoter       U6 promoter: RNA polymerase III promoter for human U6 snRNA
   8023..8098    +  misc_RNA       gRNA scaffold: guide RNA scaffold for the Streptococcus pyogenes CRISPR/Cas9 system
   8154..8271    +  misc_feature   cPPT/CTS: central polypurine tract and central termination sequence of HIV-1
>Addgene plasmid #77550 | ATR gRNA (BRDN0001145195) | addgene full sequence | sequence record 187978 | Addgene Assembled Sequence
CCCGGGTGCAAAGATGGATAAAGTTTTAAACAGAGAGGAATCTTTGCAGCTAATGGACCTTCTAGGTCTT
GAAAGGAGTGGGAATTGGCTCCGGTGCCCGTCAGTGGGCAGAGCGCACATCGCCCACAGTCCCCGAGAAG
TTGGGGGGAGGGGTCGGCAATTGATCCGGTGCCTAGAGAAGGTGGCGCGGGGTAAACTGGGAAAGTGATG
TCGTGTACTGGCTCCGCCTTTTTCCCGAGGGTGGGGGAGAACCGTATATAAGTGCAGTAGTCGCCGTGAA
CGTTCTTTTTCGCAACGGGTTTGCCGCCAGAACACAGGTAAGTGCCGTGTGTGGTTCCCGCGGGCCTGGC
CTCTTTACGGGTTATGGCCCTTGCGTGCCTTGAATTACTTCCACCTGGCTGCAGTACGTGATTCTTGATC
CCGAGCTTCGGGTTGGAAGTGGGTGGGAGAGTTCGAGGCCTTGCGCTTAAGGAGCCCCTTCGCCTCGTGC
TTGAGTTGAGGCCTGGCCTGGGCGCTGGGGCCGCCGCGTGCGAATCTGGTGGCACCTTCGCGCCTGTCTC
GCTGCTTTCGATAAGTCTCTAGCCATTTAAAATTTTTGATGACCTGCTGCGACGCTTTTTTTCTGGCAAG
ATAGTCTTGTAAATGCGGGCCAAGATCTGCACACTGGTATTTCGGTTTTTGGGGCCGCGGGCGGCGACGG
GGCCCGTGCGTCCCAGCGCACATGTTCGGCGAGGCGGGGCCTGCGAGCGCGGCCACCGAGAATCGGACGG
GGGTAGTCTCAAGCTGGCCGGCCTGCTCTGGTGCCTGGCCTCGCGCCGCCGTGTATCGCCCCGCCCTGGG
CGGCAAGGCTGGCCCGGTCGGCACCAGTTGCGTGAGCGGAAAGATGGCCGCTTCCCGGCCCTGCTGCAGG
GAGCTCAAAATGGAGGACGCGGCGCTCGGGAGAGCGGGCGGGTGAGTCACCCACACAAAGGAAAAGGGCC
TTTCCGTCCTCAGCCGTCGCTTCATGTGACTCCACGGAGTACCGGGCGCCGTCCAGGCACCTCGATTAGT
TCTCGAGCTTTTGGAGTACGTCGTCTTTAGGTTGGGGGGAGGGGTTTTATGCGATGGAGTTTCCCCACAC
TGAGTGGGTGGAGACTGAAGTTAGGCCAGCTTGGCACTTGATGTAATTCTCCTTGGAATTTGCCCTTTTT
GAGTTTGGATCTTGGTTCATTCTCAAGCCTCAGACAGTGGTTCAAAGTTTTTTTCTTCCATTTCAGGTGT
CGTGACGTACGGCCACCATGACCGAGTACAAGCCCACGGTGCGCCTCGCCACCCGCGACGACGTCCCCAG
GGCCGTACGCACCCTCGCCGCCGCGTTCGCCGACTACCCCGCCACGCGCCACACCGTCGATCCGGACCGC
CACATCGAGCGGGTCACCGAGCTGCAAGAACTCTTCCTCACGCGCGTCGGGCTCGACATCGGCAAGGTGT
GGGTCGCGGACGACGGCGCCGCCGTGGCGGTCTGGACCACGCCGGAGAGCGTCGAAGCGGGGGCGGTGTT
CGCCGAGATCGGCCCGCGCATGGCCGAGTTGAGCGGTTCCCGGCTGGCCGCGCAGCAACAGATGGAAGGC
CTCCTGGCGCCGCACCGGCCCAAGGAGCCCGCGTGGTTCCTGGCCACCGTCGGAGTCTCGCCCGACCACC
AGGGCAAGGGTCTGGGCAGCGCCGTCGTGCTCCCCGGAGTGGAGGCGGCCGAGCGCGCCGGGGTGCCCGC
CTTCCTGGAGACCTCCGCGCCCCGCAACCTCCCCTTCTACGAGCGGCTCGGCTTCACCGTCACCGCCGAC
GTCGAGGTGCCCGAAGGACCGCGCACCTGGTGCATGACCCGCAAGCCCGGTGCCTGAACGCGTTAAGTCG
ACAATCAACCTCTGGATTACAAAATTTGTGAAAGATTGACTGGTATTCTTAACTATGTTGCTCCTTTTAC
GCTATGTGGATACGCTGCTTTAATGCCTTTGTATCATGCTATTGCTTCCCGTATGGCTTTCATTTTCTCC
TCCTTGTATAAATCCTGGTTGCTGTCTCTTTATGAGGAGTTGTGGCCCGTTGTCAGGCAACGTGGCGTGG
TGTGCACTGTGTTTGCTGACGCAACCCCCACTGGTTGGGGCATTGCCACCACCTGTCAGCTCCTTTCCGG
GACTTTCGCTTTCCCCCTCCCTATTGCCACGGCGGAACTCATCGCCGCCTGCCTTGCCCGCTGCTGGACA
GGGGCTCGGCTGTTGGGCACTGACAATTCCGTGGTGTTGTCGGGGAAATCATCGTCCTTTCCTTGGCTGC
TCGCCTGTGTTGCCACCTGGATTCTGCGCGGGACGTCCTTCTGCTACGTCCCTTCGGCCCTCAATCCAGC
GGACCTTCCTTCCCGCGGCCTGCTGCCGGCTCTGCGGCCTCTTCCGCGTCTTCGCCTTCGCCCTCAGACG
AGTCGGATCTCCCTTTGGGCCGCCTCCCCGCGTCGACTTTAAGACCAATGACTTACAAGGCAGCTGTAGA
TCTTAGCCACTTTTTAAAAGAAAAGGGGGGACTGGAAGGGCTAATTCACTCCCAACGAAGACAAGATCTG
CTTTTTGCTTGTACTGGGTCTCTCTGGTTAGACCAGATCTGAGCCTGGGAGCTCTCTGGCTAACTAGGGA
ACCCACTGCTTAAGCCTCAATAAAGCTTGCCTTGAGTGCTTCAAGTAGTGTGTGCCCGTCTGTTGTGTGA
CTCTGGTAACTAGAGATCCCTCAGACCCTTTTAGTCAGTGTGGAAAATCTCTAGCAGTACGTATAGTAGT
TCATGTCATCTTATTATTCAGTATTTATAACTTGCAAAGAAATGAATATCAGAGAGTGAGAGGAACTTGT
TTATTGCAGCTTATAATGGTTACAAATAAAGCAATAGCATCACAAATTTCACAAATAAAGCATTTTTTTC
ACTGCATTCTAGTTGTGGTTTGTCCAAACTCATCAATGTATCTTATCATGTCTGGCTCTAGCTATCCCGC
CCCTAACTCCGCCCATCCCGCCCCTAACTCCGCCCAGTTCCGCCCATTCTCCGCCCCATGGCTGACTAAT
TTTTTTTATTTATGCAGAGGCCGAGGCCGCCTCGGCCTCTGAGCTATTCCAGAAGTAGTGAGGAGGCTTT
TTTGGAGGCCTAGGGACGTACCCAATTCGCCCTATAGTGAGTCGTATTACGCGCGCTCACTGGCCGTCGT
TTTACAACGTCGTGACTGGGAAAACCCTGGCGTTACCCAACTTAATCGCCTTGCAGCACATCCCCCTTTC
GCCAGCTGGCGTAATAGCGAAGAGGCCCGCACCGATCGCCCTTCCCAACAGTTGCGCAGCCTGAATGGCG
AATGGG
[124 nt withheld, positions 3367-3490]
C
[91 nt withheld, positions 3492-3582]
A
[49 nt withheld, positions 3584-3632]
CCTTTGACGTTGGAGTCCACGTTCTTT
[37 nt withheld, positions 3660-3696]
ACCCTATCTCGGTCTATTCTTTTGATTTATAAGGGATTTTGCCGATTTCGGCCTATTGGTTAAAAAATGA
GCTGATTTAACAAAAATTTAACGCGAATTTTAACAAAATATTAACGCTTACAATTTAGGTGGCACTTTTC
GGGGAAATGTGCGCGGAACCCCTATTTGTTTATTTTTCTAAATACATTCAAATATGTATCCGCTCATGAG
ACAATAACCCTGATAAATGCTTCAATAATATTGAAAAAGGAAGAGTATGAGTATTCAACATTTCCGTGTC
GCCCTTATTCCCTTTTTTGCGGCATTTTGCCTTCCTGTTTTTGCTCACCCAGAAACGCTGGTGAAAGTAA
AAGATGCTGAAGATCAGTTGGGTGCACGAGTGGGTTACATCGAACTGGATCTCAACAGCGGTAAGATCCT
TGAGAGTTTTCGCCCCGAAGAACGTTTTCCAATGATGAGCACTTTTAAAGTTCTGCTATGTGGCGCGGTA
TTATCCCGTATTGACGCCGGGCAAGAGCAACTCGGTCGCCGCATACACTATTCTCAGAATGACTTGGTTG
AGTACTCACCAGTCACAGAAAAGCATCTTACGGATGGCATGACAGTAAGAGAATTATGCAGTGCTGCCAT
AACCATGAGTGATAACACTGCGGCCAACTTACTTCTGACAACGATCGGAGGACCGAAGGAGCTAACCGCT
TTTTTGCACAACATGGGGGATCATGTAACTCGCCTTGATCGTTGGGAACCGGAGCTGAATGAAGCCATAC
CAAACGACGAGCGTGACACCACGATGCCTGTAGCAATGGCAACAACGTTGCGCAAACTATTAACTGGCGA
ACTACTTACTCTAGCTTCCCGGCAACAATTAATAGACTGGATGGAGGCGGATAAAGTTGCAGGACCACTT
CTGCGCTCGGCCCTTCCGGCTGGCTGGTTTATTGCTGATAAATCTGGAGCCGGTGAGCGTGGGTCTCGCG
GTATCATTGCAGCACTGGGGCCAGATGGTAAGCCCTCCCGTATCGTAGTTATCTACACGACGGGGAGTCA
GGCAACTATGGATGAACGAAATAGACAGATCGCTGAGATAGGTGCCTCACTGATTAAGCATTGGTAACTG
TCAGACCAAGTTTACTCATATATACTTTAGATTGATTTAAAACTTCATTTTTAATTTAAAAGGATCTAGG
TGAAGATCCTTTTTGATAATCTCATGACCAAAATCCCTTAACGTGAGTTTTCGTTCCACTGAGCGTCAGA
CCCCGTAGAAAAGATCAAAGGATCTTCTTGAGATCCTTTTTTTCTGCGCGTAATCTGCTGCTTGCAAACA
AAAAAACCACCGCTACCAGCGGTGGTTTGTTTGCCGGATCAAGAGCTACCAACTCTTTTTCCGAAGGTAA
CTGGCTTCAGCAGAGCGCAGATACCAAATACTGTTCTTCTAGTGTAGCCGTAGTTAGGCCACCACTTCAA
GAACTCTGTAGCACCGCCTACATACCTCGCTCTGCTAATCCTGTTACCAGTGGCTGCTGCCAGTGGCGAT
AAGTCGTGTCTTACCGGGTTGGACTCAAGACGATAGTTACCGGATAAGGCGCAGCGGTCGGGCTGAACGG
GGGGTTCGTGCACACAGCCCAGCTTGGAGCGAACGACCTACACCGAACTGAGATACCTACAGCGTGAGCT
ATGAGAAAGCGCCACGCTTCCCGAAGGGAGAAAGGCGGACAGGTATCCGGTAAGCGGCAGGGTCGGAACA
GGAGAGCGCACGAGGGAGCTTCCAGGGGGAAACGCCTGGTATCTTTATAGTCCTGTCGGGTTTCGCCACC
TCTGACTTGAGCGTCGATTTTTGTGATGCTCGTCAGGGGGGCGGAGCCTATGGAAAAACGCCAGCAACGC
GGCCTTTTTACGGTTCCTGGCCTTTTGCTGGCCTTTTGCTCACATGTTCTTTCCTGCGTTATCCCCTGAT
TCTGTGGATAACCGTATTACCGCCTTTGAGTGAGCTGATACCGCTCGCCGCAGCCGAACGACCGAGCGCA
GCGAGTCAGTGAGCGAGGAAGCGGAAGAGCGCCCAATACGCAAACCGCCTCTCCCCGCGCGTTGGCCGAT
TCATTAATGCAGCTGGCACGACAGGTTTCCCGACTGGAAAGCGGGCAGTGAGCGCAACGCAATTAATGTG
AGTTAGCTCACTCATTAGGCACCCCAGGCTTTACACTTTATGCTTCCGGCTCGTATGTTGTGTGGAATTG
TGAGCGGATAACAATTTCACACAGGAAACAGCTATGACCATGATTACGCCAAGCGCGCAATTAACCCTCA
CTAAAGGGAACAAAAGCTGGAGCTGCAAGCTTAATGTAGTCTTATGCAATACTCTTGTAGTCTTGCAACA
TGGTAACGATGAGTTAGCAACATGCCTTACAAGGAGAGAAAAAGCACCGTGCATGCCGATTGGTGGAAGT
AAGGTGGTACGATCGTGCCTTATTAGGAAGGCAACAGACGGGTCTGACATGGATTGGACGAACCACTGAA
TTGCCGCATTGCAGAGATATTGTATTTAAGTGCCTAGCTCGATACATAAACGGGTCTCTCTGGTTAGACC
AGATCTGAGCCTGGGAGCTCTCTGGCTAACTAGGGAACCCACTGCTTAAGCCTCAATAAAGCTTGCCTTG
AGTGCTTCAAGTAGTGTGTGCCCGTCTGTTGTGTGACTCTGGTAACTAGAGATCCCTCAGACCCTTTTAG
TCAGTGTGGAAAATCTCTAGCAGTGGCGCCCGAACAGGGACTTGAAAGCGAAAGGGAAACCAGAGGAGCT
CTCTCGACGCAGGACTCGGCTTGCTGAAGCGCGCACGGCAAGAGGCGAGGGGCGGCGACTGGTGAGTACG
CCAAAAATTTTGACTAGCGGAGGCTAGAAGGAGAGAGATGGGTGCGAGAGCGTCAGTATTAAGCGGGGGA
GAATTAGATCGCGATGGGAAAAAATTCGGTTAAGGCCAGGGGGAAAGAAAAAATATAAATTAAAACATAT
AGTATGGGCAAGCAGGGAGCTAGAACGATTCGCAGTTAATCCTGGCCTGTTAGAAACATCAGAAGGCTGT
AGACAAATACTGGGACAGCTACAACCATCCCTTCAGACAGGATCAGAAGAACTTAGATCATTATATAATA
CAGTAGCAACCCTCTATTGTGTGCATCAAAGGATAGAGATAAAAGACACCAAGGAAGCTTTAGACAAGAT
AGAGGAAGAGCAAAACAAAAGTAAGACCACCGCACAGCAAGCGGCCGCTGATCTTCAGACCTGGAGGAGG
AGATATGAGGGACAATTGGAGAAGTGAATTATATAAATATAAAGTAGTAAAAATTGAACCATTAGGAGTA
GCACCCACCAAGGCAAAGAGAAGAGTGGTGCAGAGAGAAAAAAGAGCAGTGGGAATAGGAGCTTTGTTCC
TTGGGTTCTTGGGAGCAGCAGGAAGCACTATGGGCGCAGCGTCAATGACGCTGACGGTACAGGCCAGACA
ATTATTGTCTGGTATAGTGCAGCAGCAGAACAATTTGCTGAGGGCTATTGAGGCGCAACAGCATCTGTTG
CAACTCACAGTCTGGGGCATCAAGCAGCTCCAGGCAAGAATCCTGGCTGTGGAAAGATACCTAAAGGATC
AACAGCTCCTGGGGATTTGGGGTTGCTCTGGAAAACTCATTTGCACCACTGCTGTGCCTTGGAATGCTAG
TTGGAGTAATAAATCTCTGGAACAGATTTGGAATCACACGACCTGGATGGAGTGGGACAGAGAAATTAAC
AATTACACAAGCTTAATACACTCCTTAATTGAAGAATCGCAAAACCAGCAAGAAAAGAATGAACAAGAAT
TATTGGAATTAGATAAATGGGCAAGTTTGTGGAATTGGTTTAACATAACAAATTGGCTGTGGTATATAAA
ATTATTCATAATGATAGTAGGAGGCTTGGTAGGTTTAAGAATAGTTTTTGCTGTACTTTCTATAGTGAAT
AGAGTTAGGCAGGGATATTCACCATTATCGTTTCAGACCCACCTCCCAACCCCGAGGGGACCCAGAGAGG
GCCTATTTCCCATGATTCCTTCATATTTGCATATACGATACAAGGCTGTTAGAGAGATAATTAGAATTAA
TTTGACTGTAAACACAAAGATATTAGTACAAAATACGTGACGTAGAAAGTAATAATTTCTTGGGTAGTTT
GCAGTTTTAAAATTATGTTTTAAAATGGACTATCATATGCTTACCGTAACTTGAAAGTATTTCGATTTCT
TGGCTTTATATATCTTGTGGAAAGGACGAAACACCGGCCCAGGTCACCAATTGTGGGTTTTAGAGCTAGA
AATAGCAAGTTAAAATAAGGCTAGTCCGTTATCAACTTGAAAAAGTGGCACCGAGTCGGTGCTTTTTTAA
GCTTGGCGTAACTAGATCTTGAGACAAATGGCAGTATTCATCCACAATTTTAAAAGAAAAGGGGGGATTG
GGGGGTACAGTGCAGGGGAAAGAATAGTAGACATAATAGCAACAGACATACAAACTAAAGAATTACAAAA
ACAAATTACAAAAATTCAAAATTTTCGGGTTTATTACAGGGACAGCAGAGATCCACTTTGGCGCCGGCTC
GAGGGGG
