>Addgene plasmid #77550 | ATR gRNA (BRDN0001145195) | depositor partial sequence | sequence record 145010 | Target Sequence
GCCCAGGTCACCAATTGTGG
