>Addgene plasmid #77550 | ATR gRNA (BRDN0001145195) | addgene partial sequence | sequence record 187977 | hU6-F
TAGAAAGTAATAATTTCTTGGGTAGTTTGCAGTTTTAAAATTATGTTTTAAAATGGACTATCATATGCTT
ACCGTAACTTGAAAGTATTTCGATTTCTTGGCTTTATATATCTTGTGGAAAGGACGAAACACCGGCCCAG
GTCACCAATTGTGGGTTTTAGAGCTAGAAATAGCAAGTTAAAATAAGGCTAGTCCGTTATCAACTTGAAA
AAGTGGCACCGAGTCGGTGCTTTTTTAAGCTTGGCGTAACTAGATCTTGAGACAAATGGCAGTATTCATC
CACAATTTTAAAAGAAAAGGGGGGATTGGGGGGTACAGTGCAGGGGAAAGAATAGTAGACATAATAGCAA
CAGACATACAAACTAAAGAATTACAAAAACAAATTACAAAAATTCAAAATTTTCGGGTTTATTACAGGGA
CAGCAGAGATCCACTTTGGCGCCGGCTCGAGGGGGCCCGGGTGCAAAGATGGATAAAGTTTTAAACAGAG
AGGAATCTTTGCAGCTAATGGACCTTCTAGGTCTTGAAAGGAGTGGGAATTGGCTCCGGTGCCCGTCAGT
GGGCAGAGCG
